Addgene plasmid #141800: TFORF1149
Purpose: Lentiviral vector for overexpressing transcription factor ORFs with unique 24-bp barcodes. Barcodes facilitate identification of transcription factors in pooled screens.
Depositing lab: Feng Zhang. Depositing organization: Broad Institute. Publication: A transcription factor atlas of directed differentiation. Joung J, Ma S, Tay T, Geiger-Schuller KR, Kirchgatterer PC, Verdine VK, Guo B, Arias-Garcia MA, Allen WE, Singh A, Kuksenko O, Abudayyeh OO, Gootenberg JS, Fu Z, Macrae RK, Buenrostro JD, Regev A, Zhang F. Cell. 2023 Jan 5;186(1):209-229.e26. doi: 10.1016/j.cell.2022.11.026. PubMed 36608654.
Backbone
  Vector backbone: pLX_TRC317
  Backbone manufacturer: Broad Institute Genetic Perturbation Platform
  Backbone size w/o insert (bp): 8264
  Vector type: Mammalian Expression, Lentiviral
  Selectable markers: Puromycin
Growth in bacteria
  Bacterial resistance: Ampicillin, 100 μg/mL
  Growth temperature: 37°C
  Growth strain: NEB Stable
  Copy number: High Copy
Gene/Insert
  Gene/Insert name: HOXA1
  Species: H. sapiens (human)
  Insert size (bp): 515
  Entrez Gene: HOXA1 (a.k.a. BSAS, HOX1, HOX1F)
  Promoter: EF1a
  Cloning method: Unknown
  Sequencing primers: 5′ GGGTGGAGACTGAAGTTAGGCCAG; 3′ CACATAGCGTAAAAGGAGCAACATAG
Terms and licenses: Academic/Nonprofit Terms; Industry Terms: Not Available to Industry
Depositor comments: NM_153620,ENST00000355633 . The transcription factor ORF portion of this plasmid was synthesized by Genewiz. Please test multiple small colonies in case of plasmid recombination. To make this collection available in a timely manner, a portion of this collection was not fully sequenced by Addgene. If an Addgene verified full plasmid sequence is not available, please contact us prior to placing an order to request the full sequence.
How to cite: TFORF1149 was a gift from Feng Zhang (Addgene plasmid # 141800 ; http://n2t.net/addgene:141800 ; RRID:Addgene_141800)
