[The description below was written by a language model from this plasmid's Addgene catalogue record and pLannotate feature annotations shown in this document.]
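Description:
TFORF1149 is a lentiviral mammalian expression plasmid built on the pLX_TRC317 backbone and belongs to a barcoded transcription factor ORF collection. It is propagated in E. coli through a high-copy ColE1/pUC-type origin with ampicillin resistance (AmpR under its own bla promoter). An f1 origin and remnants of a lac/lacZα cloning region flanked by T7 and T3 promoters are also present. The viral portion has a third-generation, self-inactivating layout. An RSV promoter drives a truncated HIV-1 5' LTR, followed by the Ψ packaging signal with a partial gag sequence, the Rev response element for Rev-dependent nuclear export of the genomic RNA, a cPPT/CTS element, and a ΔU3 3' LTR with a downstream SV40 polyadenylation signal. Packaging functions must be supplied in trans.

Two expression units sit between the LTRs. An SV40 early promoter/origin region precedes a puromycin N-acetyltransferase gene, which allows selection of transduced mammalian cells. The human EF-1α promoter drives the HOXA1 insert, with a WPRE downstream to enhance transcript stability and expression. The insert is listed as 515 bp and corresponds to a short human HOXA1 transcript isoform. The annotation matches most of it to human HOXA1, and its final stretch matches the homeobox-less mouse Hoxa1 product, which suggests a truncated isoform rather than the full-length homeodomain protein. The catalogue describes a unique 24-bp barcode, but the feature table does not annotate it, and the short U6 promoter fragment between the ORF and WPRE is likely a residual or primer-site sequence. The construct is intended for overexpressing HOXA1 in pooled or arrayed screens, with barcode readout identifying the transcription factor. The depositor notes a risk of plasmid recombination.
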