Features (pLannotate 1.2.2; 32 found; start..end, strand, type, name):
      5..231     +  promoter       RSV promoter: Rous sarcoma virus enhancer/promoter
    232..412     +  LTR            5' LTR (truncated): truncated 5' long terminal repeat (LTR) from HIV-1
    459..584     +  misc_feature   HIV-1 Ψ: packaging signal of human immunodeficiency virus type 1
    568..931     +  CDS            HIV-1 gag (fragment): gag protein from human immunodeficiency virus 1; gag
   1077..1310    +  misc_feature   RRE: The Rev response element (RRE) of HIV-1 allows for Rev-dependent mRNA export from the nucleus to the cytoplasm.
   1687..1713    +  CDS            Rev (fragment): human immunodeficiency virus 1 (HIV-1) Rev protein; rev; enhances nuclear export of unspliced and incompletely spliced viral mRNAs
   1720..1743    +  promoter       SV40 promoter (fragment): SV40 early promoter
   1744..1815    +  promoter       SV40 promoter (fragment): SV40 enhancer and early promoter
   1839..1974    +  rep_origin     SV40 ori: SV40 origin of replication
   2020..2616    +  CDS            PuroR (fragment): puromycin N-acetyltransferase; pac from Streptomyces; confers resistance to puromycin
   2665..2782    +  misc_feature   cPPT/CTS: central polypurine tract and central termination sequence of HIV-1
   2847..2913    +  CDS            small t antigen (fragment): SV40 (simian virus 40) small t antigen
   2920..4098    +  promoter       EF-1α promoter: strong constitutive promoter for human elongation factor EF-1α
   4115..4468    +  CDS            HOXA1 (fragment): HXA1_HUMAN - Also known as HOX1F. Experimental evidence at protein level: Swiss-Prot protein existence level 1. Sequence-specific transcription factor (By similarity). Regulates multiple developmental processes including brainstem, inner and outer ear, abducens nerve and cardiovascular development and morphogenesis as well as cognition and behavior (PubMed:16155570). Also part of a developmental regulatory system that provides cells with specific positional identities on the anterior-posterior axis. Acts on the anterior body structures. Seems to act in the maintenance and/or generation of hind
   4467..4526    +  CDS            Hoxa1 (fragment): HXA1_MOUSE - Also known as Era-1, Hox-1.6, Hoxa-1. Experimental evidence at protein level: Swiss-Prot protein existence level 1. The homeoboxless ERA-1-399 protein could act as a competitive inhibitor of the ERA-1-993 protein by competing for interaction with regulatory protein(s) while being unable to bind to DNA. From Mus musculus (Mouse).
   4541..4594    +  promoter       U6 promoter (fragment): RNA polymerase III promoter for human U6 snRNA
   4636..5224    +  misc_feature   WPRE: woodchuck hepatitis virus posttranscriptional regulatory element
   5275..5294    +  misc_feature   cPPT/CTS (fragment): central polypurine tract and central termination sequence of HIV-1
   5296..5529    +  LTR            3' LTR (ΔU3): self-inactivating 3' long terminal repeat (LTR) from HIV-1
   5607..5728    +  polyA_signal   SV40 poly(A) signal: SV40 polyadenylation signal
   5768..5903    +  rep_origin     SV40 ori: SV40 origin of replication
   5924..5942    -  promoter       T7 promoter: promoter for bacteriophage T7 RNA polymerase
   5950..6105    +  CDS            lacZα (fragment): LacZα fragment of β-galactosidase; lacZ fragment
   6110..6538    +  rep_origin     f1 ori (sequence partly withheld): f1 bacteriophage origin of replication; arrow indicates direction of (+) strand synthesis
   6591..6695    +  promoter       AmpR promoter: bla
   6696..7556    +  CDS            AmpR: β-lactamase; bla; confers resistance to ampicillin, carbenicillin, and related antibiotics
   7727..8315    +  rep_origin     ori: high-copy-number ColE1/pMB1/pBR322/pUC origin of replication
   8498..8590    +  CDS            lacI (fragment): lac repressor; lacI; The lac repressor binds to the lac operator to inhibit transcription in E. coli. This inhibition can be relieved by adding lactose or isopropyl-β-D-thiogalactopyranoside (IPTG).
   8603..8624    +  protein_bind   CAP binding site: CAP binding activates transcription in the presence of cAMP. E. coli catabolite activator protein
   8639..8669    +  promoter       lac promoter: promoter for the E. coli lac operon
   8677..8693    +  protein_bind   lac operator: The lac repressor binds to the lac operator to inhibit transcription in E. coli. This inhibition can be relieved by adding lactose or isopropyl-β-D-thiogalactopyranoside (IPTG). lac repressor encoded by lacI
   8738..8756    +  promoter       T3 promoter: promoter for bacteriophage T3 RNA polymerase
>Addgene plasmid #141800 | TFORF1149 | addgene full sequence | sequence record 415118 | Addgene NGS Result
TTAATGTAGTCTTATGCAATACTCTTGTAGTCTTGCAACATGGTAACGATGAGTTAGCAACATGCCTTAC
AAGGAGAGAAAAAGCACCGTGCATGCCGATTGGTGGAAGTAAGGTGGTACGATCGTGCCTTATTAGGAAG
GCAACAGACGGGTCTGACATGGATTGGACGAACCACTGAATTGCCGCATTGCAGAGATATTGTATTTAAG
TGCCTAGCTCGATACATAAACGGGTCTCTCTGGTTAGACCAGATCTGAGCCTGGGAGCTCTCTGGCTAAC
TAGGGAACCCACTGCTTAAGCCTCAATAAAGCTTGCCTTGAGTGCTTCAAGTAGTGTGTGCCCGTCTGTT
GTGTGACTCTGGTAACTAGAGATCCCTCAGACCCTTTTAGTCAGTGTGGAAAATCTCTAGCAGTGGCGCC
CGAACAGGGACTTGAAAGCGAAAGGGAAACCAGAGGAGCTCTCTCGACGCAGGACTCGGCTTGCTGAAGC
GCGCACGGCAAGAGGCGAGGGGCGGCGACTGGTGAGTACGCCAAAAATTTTGACTAGCGGAGGCTAGAAG
GAGAGAGATGGGTGCGAGAGCGTCAGTATTAAGCGGGGGAGAATTAGATCGCGATGGGAAAAAATTCGGT
TAAGGCCAGGGGGAAAGAAAAAATATAAATTAAAACATATAGTATGGGCAAGCAGGGAGCTAGAACGATT
CGCAGTTAATCCTGGCCTGTTAGAAACATCAGAAGGCTGTAGACAAATACTGGGACAGCTACAACCATCC
CTTCAGACAGGATCAGAAGAACTTAGATCATTATATAATACAGTAGCAACCCTCTATTGTGTGCATCAAA
GGATAGAGATAAAAGACACCAAGGAAGCTTTAGACAAGATAGAGGAAGAGCAAAACAAAAGTAAGACCAC
CGCACAGCAAGCGGCCGCTGATCTTCAGACCTGGAGGAGGAGATATGAGGGACAATTGGAGAAGTGAATT
ATATAAATATAAAGTAGTAAAAATTGAACCATTAGGAGTAGCACCCACCAAGGCAAAGAGAAGAGTGGTG
CAGAGAGAAAAAAGAGCAGTGGGAATAGGAGCTTTGTTCCTTGGGTTCTTGGGAGCAGCAGGAAGCACTA
TGGGCGCAGCGTCAATGACGCTGACGGTACAGGCCAGACAATTATTGTCTGGTATAGTGCAGCAGCAGAA
CAATTTGCTGAGGGCTATTGAGGCGCAACAGCATCTGTTGCAACTCACAGTCTGGGGCATCAAGCAGCTC
CAGGCAAGAATCCTGGCTGTGGAAAGATACCTAAAGGATCAACAGCTCCTGGGGATTTGGGGTTGCTCTG
GAAAACTCATTTGCACCACTGCTGTGCCTTGGAATGCTAGTTGGAGTAATAAATCTCTGGAACAGATTTG
GAATCACACGACCTGGATGGAGTGGGACAGAGAAATTAACAATTACACAAGCTTAATACACTCCTTAATT
GAAGAATCGCAAAACCAGCAAGAAAAGAATGAACAAGAATTATTGGAATTAGATAAATGGGCAAGTTTGT
GGAATTGGTTTAACATAACAAATTGGCTGTGGTATATAAAATTATTCATAATGATAGTAGGAGGCTTGGT
AGGTTTAAGAATAGTTTTTGCTGTACTTTCTATAGTGAATAGAGTTAGGCAGGGATATTCACCATTATCG
TTTCAGACCCACCTCCCAACCCCGAGGGGACCCATGCATTGCATCTCAATTAGTCAGCAACCAGGTGTGG
AAAGTCCCCAGGCTCCCCAGCAGGCAGAAGTATGCAAAGCATGCGTCTCAATTAGTCAGCAACCATAGTC
CCGCCCCTAACTCCGCCCATCCCGCCCCTAACTCCGCCCAGTTCCGCCCATTCTCCGCCCCATGGCTGAC
TAATTTTTTTTATTTATGCAGAGGCCGAGGCCGCCTCGGCCTCTGAGCTATTCCAGAAGTAGTGAGGAGG
CTTTTTTGGAGGCCTAGGCTTTTGCAAAAAGCTTTCTAGAGGTACCACCGGAGCTTACCATGACCGAGTA
CAAGCCCACGGTGCGCCTCGCCACCCGCGACGACGTCCCCAGGGCCGTACGCACCCTCGCCGCCGCGTTC
GCCGACTACCCCGCCACGCGCCACACCGTCGATCCGGACCGCCACATCGAGCGGGTCACCGAGCTGCAAG
AACTCTTCCTCACGCGCGTCGGGCTCGACATCGGCAAGGTGTGGGTCGCGGACGACGGCGCCGCCGTGGC
GGTCTGGACCACGCCGGAGAGCGTCGAAGCGGGGGCGGTGTTCGCCGAGATCGGCCCGCGCATGGCCGAG
TTGAGCGGTTCCCGGCTGGCCGCGCAGCAACAGATGGAAGGCCTCCTGGCGCCGCACCGGCCCAAGGAGC
CCGCGTGGTTCCTGGCCACCGTCGGCGTCTCGCCCGACCACCAGGGCAAGGGTCTGGGCAGCGCCGTCGT
GCTCCCCGGAGTGGAGGCGGCCGAGCGCGCCGGGGTGCCCGCCTTCCTGGAGACCTCCGCGCCCCGCAAC
CTCCCCTTCTACGAGCGGCTCGGCTTCACCGTCACCGCCGACGTCGAGGTGCCCGAAGGACCGCGCACCT
GGTGCATGACCCGCAAGCCCGGTGCCAGTTAACGAATTCTAGATCTTGAGACAAATGGCAGTATTCATCC
ACAATTTTAAAAGAAAAGGGGGGATTGGGGGGTACAGTGCAGGGGAAAGAATAGTAGACATAATAGCAAC
AGACATACAAACTAAAGAATTACAAAAACAAATTACAAAAATTCAAAATTTTCGGGTTTATTACAGGGAC
AGCAGAGATCCACTTTGGCGCCGGCTCGAGGCCTGCAGGTGCAAAGATGGATAAAGTTTTAAACAGAGAG
GAATCTTTGCAGCTAATGGACCTTCTAGGTCTTGAAAGGAGTGGGAATTGGCTCCGGTGCCCGTCAGTGG
GCAGAGCGCACATCGCCCACAGTCCCCGAGAAGTTGGGGGGAGGGGTCGGCAATTGAACCGGTGCCTAGA
GAAGGTGGCGCGGGGTAAACTGGGAAAGTGATGTCGTGTACTGGCTCCGCCTTTTTCCCGAGGGTGGGGG
AGAACCGTATATAAGTGCAGTAGTCGCCGTGAACGTTCTTTTTCGCAACGGGTTTGCCGCCAGAACACAG
GTAAGTGCCGTGTGTGGTTCCCGCGGGCCTGGCCTCTTTACGGGTTATGGCCCTTGCGTGCCTTGAATTA
CTTCCACCTGGCTGCAGTACGTGATTCTTGATCCCGAGCTTCGGGTTGGAAGTGGGTGGGAGAGTTCGAG
GCCTTGCGCTTAAGGAGCCCCTTCGCCTCGTGCTTGAGTTGAGGCCTGGCCTGGGCGCTGGGGCCGCCGC
GTGCGAATCTGGTGGCACCTTCGCGCCTGTCTCGCTGCTTTCGATAAGTCTCTAGCCATTTAAAATTTTT
GATGACCTGCTGCGACGCTTTTTTTCTGGCAAGATAGTCTTGTAAATGCGGGCCAAGATCTGCACACTGG
TATTTCGGTTTTTGGGGCCGCGGGCGGCGACGGGGCCCGTGCGTCCCAGCGCACATGTTCGGCGAGGCGG
GGCCTGCGAGCGCGGCCACCGAGAATCGGACGGGGGTAGTCTCAAGCTGGCCGGCCTGCTCTGGTGCCTG
GCCTCGCGCCGCCGTGTATCGCCCCGCCCTGGGCGGCAAGGCTGGCCCGGTCGGCACCAGTTGCGTGAGC
GGAAAGATGGCCGCTTCCCGGCCCTGCTGCAGGGAGCTCAAAATGGAGGACGCGGCGCTCGGGAGAGCGG
GCGGGTGAGTCACCCACACAAAGGAAAAGGGCCTTTCCGTCCTCAGCCGTCGCTTCATGTGACTCCACGG
AGTACCGGGCGCCGTCCAGGCACCTCGATTAGTTCTCGAGCTTTTGGAGTACGTCGTCTTTAGGTTGGGG
GGAGGGGTTTTATGCGATGGAGTTTCCCCACACTGAGTGGGTGGAGACTGAAGTTAGGCCAGCTTGGCAC
TTGATGTAATTCTCCTTGGAATTTGCCCTTTTTGAGTTTGGATCTTGGTTCATTCTCAAGCCTCAGACAG
TGGTTCAAAGTTTTTTTCTTCCATTTCAGGTGTCGTGAGGCTAGCACCGCCACCATGGACAATGCAAGAA
TGAACTCCTTCCTGGAATACCCCATACTTAGCAGTGGCGACTCGGGGACCTGCTCAGCCCGAGCCTACCC
CTCGGACCATAGGATTACAACTTTCCAGTCGTGCGCGGTCAGCGCCAACAGTTGCGGCGGCGACGACCGC
TTCCTAGTGGGCAGGGGGGTGCAGATCGGTTCGCCCCACCACCACCACCACCACCACCATCGCCACCCCC
AGCCGGCTACCTACCAGACTTCCGGGAACCTGGGGGTGTCCTACTCCCACTCAAGTTGTGGTCCAAGCTA
TGGCTCACAGAACTTCAGTGCGCCTTACAGCCCCTACGCGTTAAATCAGGAAGCAGACCCACCAAGAAGC
CTGTCGCTCCCCCGCATCGGAGACATCTTCTCCAGCGCAGACTTTTAGTAATGAACTAGTCCGTAACTTG
AAAGTATTTCGATTTCTTGGCTTTATATATCTTGTGGAAAGGACGATTTGACTATAAGCCGTCATAACAG
ACGCGTTAAGTCGACAATCAACCTCTGGATTACAAAATTTGTGAAAGATTGACTGGTATTCTTAACTATG
TTGCTCCTTTTACGCTATGTGGATACGCTGCTTTAATGCCTTTGTATCATGCTATTGCTTCCCGTATGGC
TTTCATTTTCTCCTCCTTGTATAAATCCTGGTTGCTGTCTCTTTATGAGGAGTTGTGGCCCGTTGTCAGG
CAACGTGGCGTGGTGTGCACTGTGTTTGCTGACGCAACCCCCACTGGTTGGGGCATTGCCACCACCTGTC
AGCTCCTTTCCGGGACTTTCGCTTTCCCCCTCCCTATTGCCACGGCGGAACTCATCGCCGCCTGCCTTGC
CCGCTGCTGGACAGGGGCTCGGCTGTTGGGCACTGACAATTCCGTGGTGTTGTCGGGGAAATCATCGTCC
TTTCCTTGGCTGCTCGCCTGTGTTGCCACCTGGATTCTGCGCGGGACGTCCTTCTGCTACGTCCCTTCGG
CCCTCAATCCAGCGGACCTTCCTTCCCGCGGCCTGCTGCCGGCTCTGCGGCCTCTTCCGCGTCTTCGCCT
TCGCCCTCAGACGAGTCGGATCTCCCTTTGGGCCGCCTCCCCGCGTCGACTTTAAGACCAATGACTTACA
AGGCAGCTGTAGATCTTAGCCACTTTTTAAAAGAAAAGGGGGGACTGGAAGGGCTAATTCACTCCCAACG
AAGACAAGATCTGCTTTTTGCTTGTACTGGGTCTCTCTGGTTAGACCAGATCTGAGCCTGGGAGCTCTCT
GGCTAACTAGGGAACCCACTGCTTAAGCCTCAATAAAGCTTGCCTTGAGTGCTTCAAGTAGTGTGTGCCC
GTCTGTTGTGTGACTCTGGTAACTAGAGATCCCTCAGACCCTTTTAGTCAGTGTGGAAAATCTCTAGCAG
TACGTATAGTAGTTCATGTCATCTTATTATTCAGTATTTATAACTTGCAAAGAAATGAATATCAGAGAGT
GAGAGGAACTTGTTTATTGCAGCTTATAATGGTTACAAATAAAGCAATAGCATCACAAATTTCACAAATA
AAGCATTTTTTTCACTGCATTCTAGTTGTGGTTTGTCCAAACTCATCAATGTATCTTATCATGTCTGGCT
CTAGCTATCCCGCCCCTAACTCCGCCCATCCCGCCCCTAACTCCGCCCAGTTCCGCCCATTCTCCGCCCC
ATGGCTGACTAATTTTTTTTATTTATGCAGAGGCCGAGGCCGCCTCGGCCTCTGAGCTATTCCAGAAGTA
GTGAGGAGGCTTTTTTGGAGGCCTAGGGACGTACCCAATTCGCCCTATAGTGAGTCGTATTACGCGCGCT
CACTGGCCGTCGTTTTACAACGTCGTGACTGGGAAAACCCTGGCGTTACCCAACTTAATCGCCTTGCAGC
ACATCCCCCTTTCGCCAGCTGGCGTAATAGCGAAGAGGCCCGCACCGATCGCCCTTCCCAACAGTTGCGC
AGCCTGAATGGCGAATGGG
[124 nt withheld, positions 6110-6233]
C
[91 nt withheld, positions 6235-6325]
A
[49 nt withheld, positions 6327-6375]
CCTTTGACGTTGGAGTCCACGTTCTTT
[37 nt withheld, positions 6403-6439]
ACCCTATCTCGGTCTATTCTTTTGATTTATAAGGGATTTTGCCGATTTCGGCCTATTGGTTAAAAAATGA
GCTGATTTAACAAAAATTTAACGCGAATTTTAACAAAATATTAACGCTTACAATTTAGGTGGCACTTTTC
GGGGAAATGTGCGCGGAACCCCTATTTGTTTATTTTTCTAAATACATTCAAATATGTATCCGCTCATGAG
ACAATAACCCTGATAAATGCTTCAATAATATTGAAAAAGGAAGAGTATGAGTATTCAACATTTCCGTGTC
GCCCTTATTCCCTTTTTTGCGGCATTTTGCCTTCCTGTTTTTGCTCACCCAGAAACGCTGGTGAAAGTAA
AAGATGCTGAAGATCAGTTGGGTGCACGAGTGGGTTACATCGAACTGGATCTCAACAGCGGTAAGATCCT
TGAGAGTTTTCGCCCCGAAGAACGTTTTCCAATGATGAGCACTTTTAAAGTTCTGCTATGTGGCGCGGTA
TTATCCCGTATTGACGCCGGGCAAGAGCAACTCGGTCGCCGCATACACTATTCTCAGAATGACTTGGTTG
AGTACTCACCAGTCACAGAAAAGCATCTTACGGATGGCATGACAGTAAGAGAATTATGCAGTGCTGCCAT
AACCATGAGTGATAACACTGCGGCCAACTTACTTCTGACAACGATCGGAGGACCGAAGGAGCTAACCGCT
TTTTTGCACAACATGGGGGATCATGTAACTCGCCTTGATCGTTGGGAACCGGAGCTGAATGAAGCCATAC
CAAACGACGAGCGTGACACCACGATGCCTGTAGCAATGGCAACAACGTTGCGCAAACTATTAACTGGCGA
ACTACTTACTCTAGCTTCCCGGCAACAATTAATAGACTGGATGGAGGCGGATAAAGTTGCAGGACCACTT
CTGCGCTCGGCCCTTCCGGCTGGCTGGTTTATTGCTGATAAATCTGGAGCCGGTGAGCGTGGGTCTCGCG
GTATCATTGCAGCACTGGGGCCAGATGGTAAGCCCTCCCGTATCGTAGTTATCTACACGACGGGGAGTCA
GGCAACTATGGATGAACGAAATAGACAGATCGCTGAGATAGGTGCCTCACTGATTAAGCATTGGTAACTG
TCAGACCAAGTTTACTCATATATACTTTAGATTGATTTAAAACTTCATTTTTAATTTAAAAGGATCTAGG
TGAAGATCCTTTTTGATAATCTCATGACCAAAATCCCTTAACGTGAGTTTTCGTTCCACTGAGCGTCAGA
CCCCGTAGAAAAGATCAAAGGATCTTCTTGAGATCCTTTTTTTCTGCGCGTAATCTGCTGCTTGCAAACA
AAAAAACCACCGCTACCAGCGGTGGTTTGTTTGCCGGATCAAGAGCTACCAACTCTTTTTCCGAAGGTAA
CTGGCTTCAGCAGAGCGCAGATACCAAATACTGTTCTTCTAGTGTAGCCGTAGTTAGGCCACCACTTCAA
GAACTCTGTAGCACCGCCTACATACCTCGCTCTGCTAATCCTGTTACCAGTGGCTGCTGCCAGTGGCGAT
AAGTCGTGTCTTACCGGGTTGGACTCAAGACGATAGTTACCGGATAAGGCGCAGCGGTCGGGCTGAACGG
GGGGTTCGTGCACACAGCCCAGCTTGGAGCGAACGACCTACACCGAACTGAGATACCTACAGCGTGAGCT
ATGAGAAAGCGCCACGCTTCCCGAAGGGAGAAAGGCGGACAGGTATCCGGTAAGCGGCAGGGTCGGAACA
GGAGAGCGCACGAGGGAGCTTCCAGGGGGAAACGCCTGGTATCTTTATAGTCCTGTCGGGTTTCGCCACC
TCTGACTTGAGCGTCGATTTTTGTGATGCTCGTCAGGGGGGCGGAGCCTATGGAAAAACGCCAGCAACGC
GGCCTTTTTACGGTTCCTGGCCTTTTGCTGGCCTTTTGCTCACATGTTCTTTCCTGCGTTATCCCCTGAT
TCTGTGGATAACCGTATTACCGCCTTTGAGTGAGCTGATACCGCTCGCCGCAGCCGAACGACCGAGCGCA
GCGAGTCAGTGAGCGAGGAAGCGGAAGAGCGCCCAATACGCAAACCGCCTCTCCCCGCGCGTTGGCCGAT
TCATTAATGCAGCTGGCACGACAGGTTTCCCGACTGGAAAGCGGGCAGTGAGCGCAACGCAATTAATGTG
AGTTAGCTCACTCATTAGGCACCCCAGGCTTTACACTTTATGCTTCCGGCTCGTATGTTGTGTGGAATTG
TGAGCGGATAACAATTTCACACAGGAAACAGCTATGACCATGATTACGCCAAGCGCGCAATTAACCCTCA
CTAAAGGGAACAAAAGCTGGAGCTGCAAGC
