>Addgene plasmid #141800 | TFORF1149 | depositor partial sequence | sequence record 277537 | Insert
ACCGCCACCATGGACAATGCAAGAATGAACTCCTTCCTGGAATACCCCATACTTAGCAGTGGCGACTCGG
GGACCTGCTCAGCCCGAGCCTACCCCTCGGACCATAGGATTACAACTTTCCAGTCGTGCGCGGTCAGCGC
CAACAGTTGCGGCGGCGACGACCGCTTCCTAGTGGGCAGGGGGGTGCAGATCGGTTCGCCCCACCACCAC
CACCACCACCACCATCGCCACCCCCAGCCGGCTACCTACCAGACTTCCGGGAACCTGGGGGTGTCCTACT
CCCACTCAAGTTGTGGTCCAAGCTATGGCTCACAGAACTTCAGTGCGCCTTACAGCCCCTACGCGTTAAA
TCAGGAAGCAGACCCACCAAGAAGCCTGTCGCTCCCCCGCATCGGAGACATCTTCTCCAGCGCAGACTTT
TAGTAATGAACTAGTCCGTAACTTGAAAGTATTTCGATTTCTTGGCTTTATATATCTTGTGGAAAGGACG
ATTTGACTATAAGCCGTCATAACAG
