>Addgene plasmid #141800 | TFORF1149 | depositor partial sequence | sequence record 277538 | Barcode
TTTGACTATAAGCCGTCATAACAG
